Addgene plasmid #29044: pEMS1115
Purpose: Expression of the reporter gene under the control of the MiniPromoter in this plasmid has not been tested
Depositing lab: Elizabeth Simpson. Depositing organization: University of British Columbia. Publication: A regulatory toolbox of MiniPromoters to drive selective expression in the brain. Portales-Casamar E, Swanson DJ, Liu L, de Leeuw CN, Banks KG, Ho Sui SJ, Fulton DL, Ali J, Amirabbasi M, Arenillas DJ, Babyak N, Black SF, Bonaguro RJ, Brauer E, Candido TR, Castellarin M, Chen J, Chen Y, Cheng JC, Chopra V, Docking TR, Dreolini L, D'Souza CA, Flynn EK, Glenn R, Hatakka K, Hearty TG, Imanian B, Jiang S, Khorasan-zadeh S, Komljenovic I, Laprise S, Liao NY, Lim JS, Lithwick S, Liu F, Liu J, Lu M, McConechy M, McLeod AJ, Milisavljevic M, Mis J, O'Connor K, Palma B, Palmquist DL, Schmouth JF, Swanson MI, Tam B, Ticoll A, Turner JL, Varhol R, Vermeulen J, Watkins RF, Wilson G, Wong BK, Wong SH, Wong TY, Yang GS, Ypsilanti AR, Jones SJ, Holt RA, Goldowitz D, Wasserman WW, Simpson EM. Proc Natl Acad Sci U S A. 2010 Sep 21. 107(38):16589-94. 10.1073/pnas.1009158107 PubMed 20807748.
Backbone
  Vector backbone: pEMS1302
  Backbone size w/o insert (bp): 17451
  Vector type: Pleiades Promoter Project [sic, Pleaides Plieades]
Growth in bacteria
  Bacterial resistance: Ampicillin, 100 μg/mL
  Growth temperature: 37°C
  Growth strain: DH5alpha
  Growth instructions: DH10B
  Copy number: High Copy
Gene/Insert
  Gene/Insert name: Ple187 (alt names: SLC6A2; solute carrier family 6, member 2)
  Species: H. sapiens (human)
  Insert size (bp): 1538
  Entrez Gene: SLC6A2 (a.k.a. NAT1, NET, NET1, SLC6A5)
  Tag / fusion protein: EGFP-Cre-NLS (C terminal on backbone)
  Cloning method: Restriction Enzyme; 5′ cloning site FseI (unknown if destroyed); 3′ cloning site AscI (unknown if destroyed)
  Sequencing primers: 5′ Unknown
Terms and licenses: Academic/Nonprofit Terms; Industry Terms: Not Available to Industry
How to cite: pEMS1115 was a gift from Elizabeth Simpson (Addgene plasmid # 29044 ; http://n2t.net/addgene:29044 ; RRID:Addgene_29044)
