[The description below was written by a language model from this plasmid's Addgene catalogue record.]
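Description:
pEMS1115 is a plasmid from the Pleiades Promoter Project, a collection of compact human regulatory elements ("MiniPromoters") designed to drive selective gene expression in defined regions or cell types of the brain. It is built on the large pEMS1302 backbone (about 17.5 kb without insert), is maintained in E. coli as a high-copy plasmid, and is selected with ampicillin. The record does not include a feature table, so the origin of replication and whatever other elements account for the backbone's considerable size are not documented here.

The insert is Ple187, a roughly 1.5 kb MiniPromoter derived from regulatory sequence of human SLC6A2, the gene encoding the norepinephrine transporter (NET), which is characteristically expressed in noradrenergic neurons. It was cloned between FseI and AscI sites, upstream of a backbone-encoded reporter listed as EGFP-Cre-NLS. In this arrangement the MiniPromoter, rather than a protein-coding gene, is the experimental payload. Its activity would be read out through a fusion protein combining green fluorescence for direct visualisation, Cre recombinase for recombination of loxP-flanked targets such as lineage or reporter alleles, and a nuclear localisation signal that concentrates the protein in the nucleus.

The intended application is testing whether a small, defined SLC6A2-derived element can reproduce restricted expression in the brain. However, the depositor states explicitly that reporter expression under this MiniPromoter has not been tested in this plasmid, so its specificity and strength should be regarded as unvalidated. The record also lists the plasmid as available to academic and nonprofit users only.
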