>Addgene plasmid #29044 | pEMS1115 | addgene partial sequence | sequence record 41389 | EGFP-N 5'-CGTCGCCGTCCAGCTCGACCAG-3'
TGCTCACCATGGTGGCGGCGAANTTNCTATACCTTTTGAAGAATAGGAACTTCGGCGCGCCGCGAGAGGA
ACTTTACCGGTCCTGGGGGCACGCCGAGGCTCTGCTTGGATAAAGGGAAAAGAGGTGGTTACCCGGCCGT
TCCTCCCTACTTGCAACTCCCAANACCACCCGGNAGCGCCTTANACACTGGGATGAGNGCGCGCTGAGCG
GACGCANGGTTCCCAGAAAAGGGCGCGCGTCCGCTGGAAAAATTTGGAAACAGAGGTTGGGGCACGCCGG
AACTCAAGAGTTGGAGACTTCTGACAGCCCTCTGGGGGCGGCTGAANACCCTGCAGCACTTTTCCTCGTT
CACCCACTCTCGCCTGCCCCAAATGGCTGGGATTGAACTCACCGA
